Addgene plasmid #252018: pTE_22 - pIVT_CMV-synUTR-inactT7-NLS-Cas9-NLS-XTEN-SLX1A-NLS-HbaUTR
Purpose: In vitro transcription of Cas9-SLX1A TruEditor for mRNA generation
Depositing lab: Neville Sanjana. Depositing organization: New York Genome Center. Publication: Rational design of synthetic proteins using a genome-scale CRISPR screen. Burrell WH, Mueller SJ, Daniloski Z, Duffy Doyle Jr. P, Rovsing AB, James C, Drabkin M, Chou C-Y, So HYA, Katgara L, Sookdeo A, Lu L, Cisse G-I, Yan RE, Sanjana NE. bioRxiv 2026.02.19.706875 10.64898/2026.02.19.706875.
Backbone
  Vector backbone: pT7
  Vector type: Mammalian Expression, CRISPR
Growth in bacteria
  Bacterial resistance: Ampicillin, 100 μg/mL
  Growth temperature: 37°C
  Growth strain: NEB Stable
  Copy number: High Copy
Gene/Insert
  Gene/Insert name: Cas9-SLX1A
  Species: H. sapiens (human), Synthetic
  Mutation: NA
  Cloning method: Gibson Cloning
Terms and licenses: Academic/Nonprofit Terms; Industry Terms: Not Available to Industry
Depositor comments: Please visit https://doi.org/10.64898/2026.02.19.706875 for bioRxiv preprint.
How to cite: pTE_22 - pIVT_CMV-synUTR-inactT7-NLS-Cas9-NLS-XTEN-SLX1A-NLS-HbaUTR was a gift from Neville Sanjana (Addgene plasmid # 252018 ; http://n2t.net/addgene:252018 ; RRID:Addgene_252018)
