[The description below was written by a language model from this plasmid's Addgene catalogue record and pLannotate feature annotations shown in this document.]
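Description:
pTE_22 (pIVT_CMV-synUTR-inactT7-NLS-Cas9-NLS-XTEN-SLX1A-NLS-HbaUTR) is an 8.7 kb mammalian expression and CRISPR plasmid built on a pT7 backbone. It encodes a fusion of Streptococcus pyogenes Cas9 to the human structure-specific endonuclease subunit SLX1A, a design the depositor calls a "TruEditor". It is maintained in E. coli through a high-copy ColE1/pUC-type origin and an ampicillin resistance gene (β-lactamase with its own promoter). The remaining backbone annotations (lac promoter/operator, CAP site, and fragments of lacI, bom, an MCS and the SV40 promoter) are cloning-vector remnants with no evident role in the payload.

The expression cassette begins with the CMV immediate-early enhancer and promoter. According to the construct name, these are followed by a synthetic 5′ UTR and an inactivated T7 promoter, though the feature table annotates neither. The open reading frame contains full-length Cas9, which the software annotated as adjoining N- and C-terminal portions, followed by SLX1A. The name indicates that nuclear localization signals flank Cas9 and follow SLX1A, and that a flexible XTEN linker joins the two proteins. It also indicates an "Hba" 3′ UTR, presumably derived from haemoglobin alpha, a type of element commonly used to stabilise synthetic mRNA. A bGH polyadenylation signal lies downstream. No guide RNA cassette is annotated, so a guide would have to be supplied separately.

The stated purpose is in vitro transcription to generate Cas9-SLX1A mRNA. The record does not explain how transcription is primed when the T7 promoter is described as inactive. The CMV promoter and bGH signal would also be compatible with direct expression from the plasmid in transfected mammalian cells.
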