Features (pLannotate 1.2.2; 16 found; start..end, strand, type, name):
     54..433     +  enhancer       CMV enhancer: human cytomegalovirus immediate early enhancer
    434..637     +  promoter       CMV promoter: human cytomegalovirus (CMV) immediate early promoter
    788..2389    +  CDS            Cas9(N): N-terminal portion of Streptococcus pyogenes Cas9 (Zetsche et al., 2015)
   2390..4888    +  CDS            Cas9(C): C-terminal portion of Streptococcus pyogenes Cas9 (Zetsche et al., 2015)
   5075..5893    +  CDS            SLX1A: SLX1_HUMAN - Also known as GIYD1 From Homo sapiens (Human).
   6058..6282    +  polyA_signal   bGH poly(A) signal: bovine growth hormone polyadenylation signal
   6286..6307    +  promoter       SV40 promoter (fragment): SV40 enhancer and early promoter
   6312..6328    +  misc_feature   MCS (fragment): pBluescript multiple cloning site
   6377..6393    -  protein_bind   lac operator: The lac repressor binds to the lac operator to inhibit transcription in E. coli. This inhibition can be relieved by adding lactose or isopropyl-β-D-thiogalactopyranoside (IPTG). lac repressor encoded by lacI
   6401..6431    -  promoter       lac promoter: promoter for the E. coli lac operon
   6446..6467    -  protein_bind   CAP binding site: CAP binding activates transcription in the presence of cAMP. E. coli catabolite activator protein
   6480..6572    -  CDS            lacI (fragment): lac repressor; lacI; The lac repressor binds to the lac operator to inhibit transcription in E. coli. This inhibition can be relieved by adding lactose or isopropyl-β-D-thiogalactopyranoside (IPTG).
   6755..7343    -  rep_origin     ori: high-copy-number ColE1/pMB1/pBR322/pUC origin of replication
   7514..8374    -  CDS            AmpR: β-lactamase; bla; confers resistance to ampicillin, carbenicillin, and related antibiotics
   8375..8479    -  promoter       AmpR promoter: bla
   8550..8594    -  misc_feature   bom (fragment): basis of mobility region from pBR322
>Addgene plasmid #252018 | pTE_22 - pIVT_CMV-synUTR-inactT7-NLS-Cas9-NLS-XTEN-SLX1A-NLS-HbaUTR | addgene full sequence | sequence record 501682 | Addgene NGS Result
TAGGGTTAGGCGTTTTGCGCTGCTTCGCGATGTACGGGCCAGATATACGCGTTGACATTGATTATTGACT
AGTTATTAATAGTAATCAATTACGGGGTCATTAGTTCATAGCCCATATATGGAGTTCCGCGTTACATAAC
TTACGGTAAATGGCCCGCCTGGCTGACCGCCCAACGACCCCCGCCCATTGACGTCAATAATGACGTATGT
TCCCATAGTAACGCCAATAGGGACTTTCCATTGACGTCAATGGGTGGAGTATTTACGGTAAACTGCCCAC
TTGGCAGTACATCAAGTGTATCATATGCCAAGTACGCCCCCTATTGACGTCAATGACGGTAAATGGCCCG
CCTGGCATTATGCCCAGTACATGACCTTATGGGACTTTCCTACTTGGCAGTACATCTACGTATTAGTCAT
CGCTATTACCATGGTGATGCGGTTTTGGCAGTACATCAATGGGCGTGGATAGCGGTTTGACTCACGGGGA
TTTCCAAGTCTCCACCCCATTGACGTCAATGGGAGTTTGTTTTGGCACCAAAATCAACGGGACTTTCCAA
AATGTCGTAACAACTCCGCCCCATTGACGCAAATGGGCGGTAGGCGTGTACGGTGGGAGGTCTATATAAG
CAGAGCTGGTTTAGTGAACCGTCAGATCTCGAGCTCGGTACCTAATACGACACACTATAAGGAAATAAGA
GAGAAAAGAAGAGTAAGAAGAAATATAAGAGCCACCATGAAGCGACCTGCCGCCACAAAGAAGGCTGGAC
AGGCTAAGAAGAAGAAAGACAAGAAGTACAGCATCGGCCTGGACATCGGCACCAACTCTGTGGGCTGGGC
CGTGATCACCGACGAGTACAAGGTGCCCAGCAAGAAATTCAAGGTGCTGGGCAACACCGACCGGCACAGC
ATCAAGAAGAACCTGATCGGAGCCCTGCTGTTCGACAGCGGCGAAACAGCCGAGGCCACCCGGCTGAAGA
GAACCGCCAGAAGAAGATACACCAGACGGAAGAACCGGATCTGCTATCTGCAAGAGATCTTCAGCAACGA
GATGGCCAAGGTGGACGACAGCTTCTTCCACAGACTGGAAGAGTCCTTCCTGGTGGAAGAGGATAAGAAG
CACGAGCGGCACCCCATCTTCGGCAACATCGTGGACGAGGTGGCCTACCACGAGAAGTACCCCACCATCT
ACCACCTGAGAAAGAAACTGGTGGACAGCACCGACAAGGCCGACCTGCGGCTGATCTATCTGGCCCTGGC
CCACATGATCAAGTTCCGGGGCCACTTCCTGATCGAGGGCGACCTGAACCCCGACAACAGCGACGTGGAC
AAGCTGTTCATCCAGCTGGTGCAGACCTACAACCAGCTGTTCGAGGAAAACCCCATCAACGCCAGCGGCG
TGGACGCCAAGGCCATCCTGTCTGCCAGACTGAGCAAGAGCAGACGGCTGGAAAATCTGATCGCCCAGCT
GCCCGGCGAGAAGAAGAATGGCCTGTTCGGAAACCTGATTGCCCTGAGCCTGGGCCTGACCCCCAACTTC
AAGAGCAACTTCGACCTGGCCGAGGATGCCAAACTGCAGCTGAGCAAGGACACCTACGACGACGACCTGG
ACAACCTGCTGGCCCAGATCGGCGACCAGTACGCCGACCTGTTTCTGGCCGCCAAGAACCTGTCCGACGC
CATCCTGCTGAGCGACATCCTGAGAGTGAACACCGAGATCACCAAGGCCCCCCTGAGCGCCTCTATGATC
AAGAGATACGACGAGCACCACCAGGACCTGACCCTGCTGAAAGCTCTCGTGCGGCAGCAGCTGCCTGAGA
AGTACAAAGAGATTTTCTTCGACCAGAGCAAGAACGGCTACGCCGGCTACATTGACGGCGGAGCCAGCCA
GGAAGAGTTCTACAAGTTCATCAAGCCCATCCTGGAAAAGATGGACGGCACCGAGGAACTGCTCGTGAAG
CTGAACAGAGAGGACCTGCTGCGGAAGCAGCGGACCTTCGACAACGGCAGCATCCCCCACCAGATCCACC
TGGGAGAGCTGCACGCCATTCTGCGGCGGCAGGAAGATTTTTACCCATTCCTGAAGGACAACCGGGAAAA
GATCGAGAAGATCCTGACCTTCCGCATCCCCTACTACGTGGGCCCTCTGGCCAGGGGAAACAGCAGATTC
GCCTGGATGACCAGAAAGAGCGAGGAAACCATCACCCCCTGGAACTTCGAGGAAGTGGTGGACAAGGGCG
CTTCCGCCCAGAGCTTCATCGAGCGGATGACCAACTTCGATAAGAACCTGCCCAACGAGAAGGTGCTGCC
CAAGCACAGCCTGCTGTACGAGTACTTCACCGTGTATAACGAGCTGACCAAAGTGAAATACGTGACCGAG
GGAATGAGAAAGCCCGCCTTCCTGAGCGGCGAGCAGAAAAAGGCCATCGTGGACCTGCTGTTCAAGACCA
ACCGGAAAGTGACCGTGAAGCAGCTGAAAGAGGACTACTTCAAGAAAATCGAGTGCTTCGACTCCGTGGA
AATCTCCGGCGTGGAAGATCGGTTCAACGCCTCCCTGGGCACATACCACGATCTGCTGAAAATTATCAAG
GACAAGGACTTCCTGGACAATGAGGAAAACGAGGACATTCTGGAAGATATCGTGCTGACCCTGACACTGT
TTGAGGACAGAGAGATGATCGAGGAACGGCTGAAAACCTATGCCCACCTGTTCGACGACAAAGTGATGAA
GCAGCTGAAGCGGCGGAGATACACCGGCTGGGGCAGGCTGAGCCGGAAGCTGATCAACGGCATCCGGGAC
AAGCAGTCCGGCAAGACAATCCTGGATTTCCTGAAGTCCGACGGCTTCGCCAACAGAAACTTCATGCAGC
TGATCCACGACGACAGCCTGACCTTTAAAGAGGACATCCAGAAAGCCCAGGTGTCCGGCCAGGGCGATAG
CCTGCACGAGCACATTGCCAATCTGGCCGGCAGCCCCGCCATTAAGAAGGGCATCCTGCAGACAGTGAAG
GTGGTGGACGAGCTCGTGAAAGTGATGGGCCGGCACAAGCCCGAGAACATCGTGATCGAAATGGCCAGAG
AGAACCAGACCACCCAGAAGGGACAGAAGAACAGCCGCGAGAGAATGAAGCGGATCGAAGAGGGCATCAA
AGAGCTGGGCAGCCAGATCCTGAAAGAACACCCCGTGGAAAACACCCAGCTGCAGAACGAGAAGCTGTAC
CTGTACTACCTGCAGAATGGGCGGGATATGTACGTGGACCAGGAACTGGACATCAACCGGCTGTCCGACT
ACGATGTGGACCATATCGTGCCTCAGAGCTTTCTGAAGGACGACTCCATCGACAACAAGGTGCTGACCAG
AAGCGACAAGAACCGGGGCAAGAGCGACAACGTGCCCTCCGAAGAGGTCGTGAAGAAGATGAAGAACTAC
TGGCGGCAGCTGCTGAACGCCAAGCTGATTACCCAGAGAAAGTTCGACAATCTGACCAAGGCCGAGAGAG
GCGGCCTGAGCGAACTGGATAAGGCCGGCTTCATCAAGAGACAGCTGGTGGAAACCCGGCAGATCACAAA
GCACGTGGCACAGATCCTGGACTCCCGGATGAACACTAAGTACGACGAGAATGACAAGCTGATCCGGGAA
GTGAAAGTGATCACCCTGAAGTCCAAGCTGGTGTCCGATTTCCGGAAGGATTTCCAGTTTTACAAAGTGC
GCGAGATCAACAACTACCACCACGCCCACGACGCCTACCTGAACGCCGTCGTGGGAACCGCCCTGATCAA
AAAGTACCCTAAGCTGGAAAGCGAGTTCGTGTACGGCGACTACAAGGTGTACGACGTGCGGAAGATGATC
GCCAAGAGCGAGCAGGAAATCGGCAAGGCTACCGCCAAGTACTTCTTCTACAGCAACATCATGAACTTTT
TCAAGACCGAGATTACCCTGGCCAACGGCGAGATCCGGAAGCGGCCTCTGATCGAGACAAACGGCGAAAC
CGGGGAGATCGTGTGGGATAAGGGCCGGGATTTTGCCACCGTGCGGAAAGTGCTGAGCATGCCCCAAGTG
AATATCGTGAAAAAGACCGAGGTGCAGACAGGCGGCTTCAGCAAAGAGTCTATCCTGCCCAAGAGGAACA
GCGATAAGCTGATCGCCAGAAAGAAGGACTGGGACCCTAAGAAGTACGGCGGCTTCGACAGCCCCACCGT
GGCCTATTCTGTGCTGGTGGTGGCCAAAGTGGAAAAGGGCAAGTCCAAGAAACTGAAGAGTGTGAAAGAG
CTACTGGGGATCACCATCATGGAAAGAAGCAGCTTCGAGAAGAATCCCATCGACTTTCTGGAAGCCAAGG
GCTACAAAGAAGTGAAAAAGGACCTGATCATCAAGCTGCCTAAGTACTCCCTGTTCGAGCTGGAAAACGG
CCGGAAGAGAATGCTGGCCTCTGCCGGCGAACTGCAGAAGGGAAACGAACTGGCCCTGCCCTCCAAATAT
GTGAACTTCCTGTACCTGGCCAGCCACTATGAGAAGCTGAAGGGCTCCCCCGAGGATAATGAGCAGAAAC
AGCTGTTTGTGGAACAGCACAAGCACTACCTGGACGAGATCATCGAGCAGATCAGCGAGTTCTCCAAGAG
AGTGATCCTGGCCGACGCTAATCTGGACAAAGTGCTGTCCGCCTACAACAAGCACCGGGATAAGCCCATC
AGAGAGCAGGCCGAGAATATCATCCACCTGTTTACCCTGACCAATCTGGGAGCCCCTGCCGCCTTCAAGT
ACTTTGACACCACCATCGACCGGAAGAGGTACACCAGCACCAAAGAGGTGCTGGACGCCACCCTGATCCA
CCAGAGCATCACCGGCCTGTACGAGACACGGATCGACCTGTCTCAGCTGGGAGGCGACAAGCGACCTGCC
GCCACAAAGAAGGCTGGACAGGCTAAGAAGAAGAAAGATTACAAAGACGATGACGATAAGTCTGGAGGAT
CTAGCGGATCTGGAAGCGAGACACCAGGAACAAGCGAGTCAGCAACACCAGAGAGCAGTGGCGGCAGCAG
CTCGGGAGGTGGTTCGGGTGGATCTGGATCAGGTCCCGCGGGGGTCGCGGCGAGGCCAGGGCGCTTTTTC
GGCGTCTACCTGCTCTACTGCCTGAACCCCCGGTACCGGGGCCGCGTCTACGTGGGGTTCACTGTCAACA
CTGCTCGTCGGGTCCAGCAGCACAATGGGGGCCGCAAAAAAGGCGGGGCCTGGCGGACCAGCGGGCGAGG
GCCCTGGGAGATGGTGCTCGTCGTGCACGGCTTCCCGTCCTCCGTGGCCGCCCTTCGGTTTGAGTGGGCT
TGGCAGCACCCGCACGCCTCGCGCCGCCTGGCGCACGTGGGGCCTCGCCTGCGAGGAGAGACAGCCTTCG
CTTTCCACCTGCGCGTGCTGGCGCACATGCTGCGCGCACCGCCCTGGGCTCGCCTCCCGCTCACGCTGCG
CTGGGTGCGCCCAGACCTCCGCCAGGACCTCTGCCTCCCGCCGCCGCCGCACGTGCCTCTGGCCTTCGGG
CCTCCACCGCCCCAGGCCCCGGCCCCAAGGCGCCGCGCAGGTCCCTTTGATGACGCGGAGCCTGAGCCAG
ACCAGGGGGATCCAGGGGCCTGCTGCTCCCTGTGCGCCCAGACCATCCAGGATGAAGAGGGGCCCTTGTG
TTGCCCCCACCCTGGCTGCCTGCTAAGGGCCCATGTGATCTGCCTGGCAGAGGAGTTTCTTCAGGAAGAA
CCAGGGCAGCTTCTGCCCCTAGAGGGCCAATGCCCTTGCTGTGAGAAGTCACTGCTTTGGGGAGACCTGA
TCTGGCTGTGCCAGATGGACACTGAGAAAGAAGTAGAAGACTCAGAATTAGAAGAGGCACACTGGACAGA
CCTGCTGGAGACCCCCAAGAAGAAGAGGAAAGTCGGCTCTGGCCCTGCCGCTAAGAGAGTGAAGCTGGAC
TAATTAATTAAGCTGCCTTCTGCGGGGCTTGCCTTCTGGCCATGCCCTTCTTCTCTCCCTTGCACCTGTA
CCTCTTGGTCTTTGAATAAAGCCTGAGTAGGAAGCGACTGTGCCTTCTAGTTGCCAGCCATCTGTTGTTT
GCCCCTCCCCCGTGCCTTCCTTGACCCTGGAAGGTGCCACTCCCACTGTCCTTTCCTAATAAAATGAGAA
AATTGCATCGCATTGTCTGAGTAGGTGTCATTCTATTCTGGGGGGTGGGGTGGGGCAGGACAGCAAGGGG
GAGGATTGGGAAGACAATAGCAGGCATGCTGGGGATGCGGTGGGCTCTATGGCTTCTGAGGCGGAAAGAA
CCAGCTGGGGCTCGATACCGTCGACCTCTAGCTAGAGCTTGGCGTAATCATGGTCATAGCTGTTTCCTGT
GTGAAATTGTTATCCGCTCACAATTCCACACAACATACGAGCCGGAAGCATAAAGTGTAAAGCCTAGGGT
GCCTAATGAGTGAGCTAACTCACATTAATTGCGTTGCGCTCACTGCCCGCTTTCCAGTCGGGAAACCTGT
CGTGCCAGCTGCATTAATGAATCGGCCAACGCGCGGGGAGAGGCGGTTTGCGTATTGGGCGCTCTTCCGC
TTCCTCGCTCACTGACTCGCTGCGCTCGGTCGTTCGGCTGCGGCGAGCGGTATCAGCTCACTCAAAGGCG
GTAATACGGTTATCCACAGAATCAGGGGATAACGCAGGAAAGAACATGTGAGCAAAAGGCCAGCAAAAGG
CCAGGAACCGTAAAAAGGCCGCGTTGCTGGCGTTTTTCCATAGGCTCCGCCCCCCTGACGAGCATCACAA
AAATCGACGCTCAAGTCAGAGGTGGCGAAACCCGACAGGACTATAAAGATACCAGGCGTTTCCCCCTGGA
AGCTCCCTCGTGCGCTCTCCTGTTCCGACCCTGCCGCTTACCGGATACCTGTCCGCCTTTCTCCCTTCGG
GAAGCGTGGCGCTTTCTCATAGCTCACGCTGTAGGTATCTCAGTTCGGTGTAGGTCGTTCGCTCCAAGCT
GGGCTGTGTGCACGAACCCCCCGTTCAGCCCGACCGCTGCGCCTTATCCGGTAACTATCGTCTTGAGTCC
AACCCGGTAAGACACGACTTATCGCCACTGGCAGCAGCCACTGGTAACAGGATTAGCAGAGCGAGGTATG
TAGGCGGTGCTACAGAGTTCTTGAAGTGGTGGCCTAACTACGGCTACACTAGAAGAACAGTATTTGGTAT
CTGCGCTCTGCTGAAGCCAGTTACCTTCGGAAAAAGAGTTGGTAGCTCTTGATCCGGCAAACAAACCACC
GCTGGTAGCGGTGGTTTTTTTGTTTGCAAGCAGCAGATTACGCGCAGAAAAAAAGGATCTCAAGAAGATC
CTTTGATCTTTTCTACGGGGTCTGACACTCAGTGGAACGAAAACTCACGTTAAGGGATTTTGGTCATGAG
ATTATCAAAAAGGATCTTCACCTAGATCCTTTTAAATTAAAAATGAAGTTTTAAATCAATCTAAAGTATA
TATGAGTAAACTTGGTCTGACAGTTACCAATGCTTAATCAGTGAGGCACCTATCTCAGCGATCTGTCTAT
TTCGTTCATCCATAGTTGCCTGACTCCCCGTCGTGTAGATAACTACGATACGGGAGGGCTTACCATCTGG
CCCCAGTGCTGCAATGATACCGCGAGACCCACGCTCACCGGCTCCAGATTTATCAGCAATAAACCAGCCA
GCCGGAAGGGCCGAGCGCAGAAGTGGTCCTGCAACTTTATCCGCCTCCATCCAGTCTATTAATTGTTGCC
GGGAAGCTAGAGTAAGTAGTTCGCCAGTTAATAGTTTGCGCAACGTTGTTGCCATTGCTACAGGCATCGT
GGTGTCACGCTCGTCGTTTGGTATGGCTTCATTCAGCTCCGGTTCCCAACGATCAAGGCGAGTTACATGA
TCCCCCATGTTGTGCAAAAAAGCGGTTAGCTCCTTCGGTCCTCCGATCGTTGTCAGAAGTAAGTTGGCCG
CAGTGTTATCACTCATGGTTATGGCAGCACTGCATAATTCTCTTACTGTCATGCCATCCGTAAGATGCTT
TTCTGTGACTGGTGAGTACTCAACCAAGTCATTCTGAGAATAGTGTATGCGGCGACCGAGTTGCTCTTGC
CCGGCGTCAATACGGGATAATACCGCGCCACATAGCAGAACTTTAAAAGTGCTCATCATTGGAAAACGTT
CTTCGGGGCGAAAACTCTCAAGGATCTTACCGCTGTTGAGATCCAGTTCGATGTAACCCACTCGTGCACC
CAACTGATCTTCAGCATCTTTTACTTTCACCAGCGTTTCTGGGTGAGCAAAAACAGGAAGGCAAAATGCC
GCAAAAAAGGGAATAAGGGCGACACGGAAATGTTGAATACTCATACTCTTCCTTTTTCAATATTATTGAA
GCATTTATCAGGGTTATTGTCTCATGAGCGGATACATATTTGAATGTATTTAGAAAAATAAACAAATAGG
GGTTCCGCGCACATTTCCCCGAAAAGTGCCACCTGACGTCGACGGATCGGGAGATCGATCTCCCGATCCC
CTAGGGTCTACTCTCAGTACAATCTGCTCTGATGCCGCATAGTTAAGCCAGTATCTGCTCCCTGCTTGTG
TGTTGGAGGTCGCTGAGTAGTGCGCGAGCAAAATTTAAGCTACAACAAGGCAAGGCTTGACCGACAATTG
CATGAAGAATCTGCT
